Addgene plasmid #47122: TAL3403
Depositing lab: Keith Joung. Depositing organization: Massachusetts General Hospital. Publication: Targeted gene disruption in somatic zebrafish cells using engineered TALENs. Sander JD, Cade L, Khayter C, Reyon D, Peterson RT, Joung JK, Yeh JR. Nat Biotechnol. 2011 Aug 5;29(8):697-8. doi: 10.1038/nbt.1934. PubMed 21822241.
Backbone
  Vector backbone: JDS70
  Backbone manufacturer: Addgene plasmid #32285
  Backbone size w/o insert (bp): 6447
  Vector type: Mammalian Expression ; T7
Growth in bacteria
  Bacterial resistance: Ampicillin, 100 μg/mL
  Growth temperature: 37°C
  Growth strain: XL1 Blue
  Copy number: High Copy
Gene/Insert
  Gene/Insert name: ZebrafishCommunity-apoeb-right (alt name: apoeb)
  Species: D. rerio (zebrafish)
  Insert size (bp): 1430
  Entrez Gene: apoeb (a.k.a. apoe, cb82, hm:zeh1311, wu:fa03d06, wu:fa97a11, wu:fc95h12, wu:fj54e06, zeh1311)
  Promoter: CMV
  Tag / fusion protein: 3X Flag (N terminal on backbone); WT FOKI (C terminal on backbone)
  Cloning method: Restriction Enzyme; 5′ cloning site BsmBI (destroyed during cloning); 3′ cloning site BsmBI (destroyed during cloning)
  Sequencing primers: 5′ CMV-F; 3′ BGH-rev
Terms and licenses: Academic/Nonprofit Terms; Industry Terms: Not Available to Industry
Depositor comments: Target binding site: TCCTCCCATCTGGGCTGA It is strongly recommended that users perform a diagnostic digest to verify this plasmid prior to use. For example, a double digest of the plasmid with BamHI and KpnI should result in two bands at 2.3kb and 5.8kb.
How to cite: TAL3403 was a gift from Keith Joung (Addgene plasmid # 47122 ; http://n2t.net/addgene:47122 ; RRID:Addgene_47122)
