[The description below was written by a language model from this plasmid's Addgene catalogue record.]
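Description:
TAL3403 is a TALEN expression plasmid built on the JDS70 backbone, encoding the "right" half of a nuclease pair directed against the zebrafish (D. rerio) apoeb gene, which is annotated as an apolipoprotein E homologue. The roughly 1.4 kb insert is an engineered array of TAL effector repeats, assembled to recognise a specific 18-nucleotide site in apoeb and cloned into the approximately 6.4 kb backbone through BsmBI sites that were destroyed in the process. BsmBI is a type IIS enzyme, which allows the repeat array to be joined seamlessly in frame with the flanking backbone-encoded sequences. The plasmid is propagated in E. coli at high copy number under ampicillin selection.

The backbone supplies the remaining parts of the nuclease: an N-terminal 3X Flag epitope tag for detection and a C-terminal wild-type FokI cleavage domain. Because FokI must dimerise to cut DNA, this construct is intended to be used together with a matching "left" TALEN that binds the opposite strand nearby, so that the two FokI domains meet over the spacer and introduce a double-strand break. Error-prone repair of that break can produce insertions or deletions that disrupt the gene. Expression is driven by a CMV promoter for mammalian cells, and the vector type also lists T7, indicating a T7 promoter that permits in vitro transcription of TALEN mRNA, the usual route for delivery by injection into zebrafish embryos. No feature table was provided, so other backbone elements, such as the polyadenylation signal and replication origin, are not documented here. The associated work concerns targeted gene disruption in somatic zebrafish cells.
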