>Addgene plasmid #47122 | TAL3403 | depositor partial sequence | sequence record 67209 | Insert sequence
ATGGACTACAAAGACCATGACGGTGATTATAAAGATCATGACATCGATTACAAGGATGACGATGACAAGA
TGGCCCCCAAGAAGAAGAGGAAGGTGGGCATTCACCGCGGGGTACCTATGGTGGACTTGAGGACACTCGG
TTATTCGCAACAGCAACAGGAGAAAATCAAGCCTAAGGTCAGGAGCACCGTCGCGCAACACCACGAGGCG
CTTGTGGGGCATGGCTTCACTCATGCGCATATTGTCGCGCTTTCACAGCACCCTGCGGCGCTTGGGACGG
TGGCTGTCAAATACCAAGATATGATTGCGGCCCTGCCCGAAGCCACGCACGAGGCAATTGTAGGGGTCGG
TAAACAGTGGTCGGGAGCGCGAGCACTTGAGGCGCTGCTGACTGTGGCGGGTGAGCTTAGGGGGCCTCCG
CTCCAGCTCGACACCGGGCAGCTGCTGAAGATCGCGAAGAGAGGGGGAGTAACAGCGGTAGAGGCAGTGC
ACGCCTGGCGCAATGCGCTCACCGGGGCCCCCTTGAACCTGACCCCAGACCAGGTAGTCGCAATCGCGTC
ACATGACGGGGGAAAGCAAGCCCTGGAAACCGTGCAAAGGTTGTTGCCGGTCCTTTGTCAAGACCACGGC
CTTACACCGGAGCAAGTCGTGGCCATTGCATCCCACGACGGTGGCAAACAGGCTCTTGAGACGGTTCAGA
GACTTCTCCCAGTTCTCTGTCAAGCCCACGGGCTGACTCCCGATCAAGTTGTAGCGATTGCGTCCAACGG
TGGAGGGAAACAAGCATTGGAGACTGTCCAACGGCTCCTTCCCGTGTTGTGTCAAGCCCACGGTTTGACG
CCTGCACAAGTGGTCGCCATCGCCAGCCATGATGGCGGTAAGCAGGCGCTGGAAACAGTACAGCGCCTGC
TGCCTGTACTGTGCCAGGATCATGGACTGACCCCAGACCAGGTAGTCGCAATCGCGTCACATGACGGGGG
AAAGCAAGCCCTGGAAACCGTGCAAAGGTTGTTGCCGGTCCTTTGTCAAGACCACGGCCTTACACCGGAG
CAAGTCGTGGCCATTGCATCCCACGACGGTGGCAAACAGGCTCTTGAGACGGTTCAGAGACTTCTCCCAG
TTCTCTGTCAAGCCCACGGGCTGACTCCCGATCAAGTTGTAGCGATTGCGTCGAACATTGGAGGGAAACA
AGCATTGGAGACTGTCCAACGGCTCCTTCCCGTGTTGTGTCAAGCCCACGGTTTGACGCCTGCACAAGTG
GTCGCCATCGCCTCGAATGGCGGCGGTAAGCAGGCGCTGGAAACAGTACAGCGCCTGCTGCCTGTACTGT
GCCAGGATCATGGACTGACCCCAGACCAGGTAGTCGCAATCGCGTCACATGACGGGGGAAAGCAAGCCCT
GGAAACCGTGCAAAGGTTGTTGCCGGTCCTTTGTCAAGACCACGGCCTTACACCGGAGCAAGTCGTGGCC
ATTGCAAGCAATGGGGGTGGCAAACAGGCTCTTGAGACGGTTCAGAGACTTCTCCCAGTTCTCTGTCAAG
CCCACGGGCTGACTCCCGATCAAGTTGTAGCGATTGCGAATAACAATGGAGGGAAACAAGCATTGGAGAC
TGTCCAACGGCTCCTTCCCGTGTTGTGTCAAGCCCACGGTTTGACGCCTGCACAAGTGGTCGCCATCGCC
AACAACAACGGCGGTAAGCAGGCGCTGGAAACAGTACAGCGCCTGCTGCCTGTACTGTGCCAGGATCATG
GACTGACCCCAGACCAGGTAGTCGCAATCGCGAACAATAATGGGGGAAAGCAAGCCCTGGAAACCGTGCA
AAGGTTGTTGCCGGTCCTTTGTCAAGACCACGGCCTTACACCGGAGCAAGTCGTGGCCATTGCATCCCAC
GACGGTGGCAAACAGGCTCTTGAGACGGTTCAGAGACTTCTCCCAGTTCTCTGTCAAGCCCACGGGCTGA
CTCCCGATCAAGTTGTAGCGATTGCGTCCAACGGTGGAGGGAAACAAGCATTGGAGACTGTCCAACGGCT
CCTTCCCGTGTTGTGTCAAGCCCACGGTTTGACGCCTGCACAAGTGGTCGCCATCGCCAACAACAACGGC
GGTAAGCAGGCGCTGGAAACAGTACAGCGCCTGCTGCCTGTACTGTGCCAGGATCATGGACTGACACCCG
AACAGGTGGTCGCCATTGCTTCTAACATCGGAGGACGGCCAGCCTTGGAG
