>Addgene plasmid #47122 | TAL3403 | addgene partial sequence | sequence record 68629 | JDS-TALEN-F 5'-TAGGGGTCGGTAAACAGTGG-3'
TGTGGCGGGTGAGCTTAGGGGGCCTCCGCTCCAGCTCGACACCGGGCAGCTGCTGAAGATCGCGAAGAGA
GGGGGAGTAACAGCGGTAGAGGCAGTGCACGCCTGGCGCAATGCGCTCACCGGGGCCCCCTTGAACCTGA
CCCCAGACCAGGTAGTCGCAATCGCGTCACATGACGGGGGAAAGCAAGCCCTGGAAACCGTGCAAAGGTT
GTTGCCGGTCCTTTGTCAAGACCACGGCCTTACACCGGAGCAAGTCGTGGCCATTGCATCCCACGACGGT
GGCAAACAGGCTCTTGAGACGGTTCAGAGACTTCTCCCAGTTCTCTGTCAAGCCCACGGGCTGACTCCCG
ATCAAGTTGTAGCGATTGCGTCCAACGGTGGAGGGAAACAAGCATTGGAGACTGTCCAACGGCTCCTTCC
CGTGTTGTGTCAAGCCCACGGTTTGACGCCTGCACAAGTGGTCGCCATCGCCAGCCATGATGGCGGTAAG
CAGGCGCTGGAAACAGTACAGCGCCTGCTGCCTGTACTGTGCCAGGATCATGGACTGACCCCAGACCAGG
TAGTCGCAATCGCGTCACATGACGGGGGAAAGCAAGCCCTGGAAACCGTGCAAAGGTTGTTGCCGGTCCT
TTGTCAAGACCACGGCCTTACACCGGAGCAAGTCGTGGCCATTGCATCCCACGACGGTGGCAAACAGGCT
CTTGAGACGGTTCAGAGACTTCTCCCAGTTCTCTGTCAAGCCCACGGGCTGACTCCCGATCAAGTTGTAG
CGATTGCGTC
